>Addgene plasmid #24127 | p6272 pDEST-60-GST-HPV16E6 | addgene partial sequence | sequence record 29901 | 24127 with pGEX-5
CGGATGCAGCCTTGTTCCACGTGGTTCTGTCACAAGTTTGTACAAAAAAGCAGGCTCCGCGGCCGCCCCC
TTCACC
[474 nt withheld, positions 77-550]
TAAGCGGCCGCAAGGGTGGGCGCGCCGACCCAGCTTTCTTGTACAAAGTGGTTCATCACCACCATCATCA
CTAAGTGATTAACCTAGGCTGCTGCCACCGCTGA
