>Addgene plasmid #24127 | p6272 pDEST-60-GST-HPV16E6 | addgene partial sequence | sequence record 29902 | 24127 with T7
GGAAATATTTTGTTTACTTTAAGAAGGAGATATACCATGNTCCCCTATACTAGGTTATTGGAAAATTAAG
GGCCTTGTGCAACCCACTCGACTTCTTTTGGAATATCTTGAAGAAAAATATGAAGAGCATTTGTATGAGC
GCGATGAAGGTGATAAATGGCGAAACAAAAAGTTTGAATTGGGTTTGGAGTTTCCCAATCTTCCTTATTA
TATTGATGGTGATGTTAAATTAACACAGTCTATGGCCATCATACGTTATATAGCTGACAAGCACAACATG
TTGGGTGGTTGTCCAAAAGAGCGTGCAGAGATTTCAATGCTTGAAGGAGCGGTTTTGGATATTAGATACG
GTGTTTCGAGAATTGCATATAGTAAAGACTTTGAAACTCTCAAAGTTGATTTTCTTAGCAAGCTACCTGA
AATGCTGAAAATGTTCGAAGATCGTTTATGTCATAAAACATATTTAAATGGTGATCATGTAACCCATCCT
GACTTCATGTTGTATGACGCTCTTGATGTTGTTTTATACATGGACCCAATGTGCCTGGATGCGTTCCCAA
AATTAGTTTGTTTTAAAAAACGTATTGAAGCTATCCCACAAATTGATAAGTACTTGAAATCCAGCAAGTA
TATAGCATGGCCTTTGCAGGGCTGGCAAGCCACGTTTGGTGGTGGCGACCATCCTCCAAAATCGGATGCA
AGCCTTGTTCCACGTGGTTCTGTCACAGTTTGTACAAAAAGCAGCTCCGCGCCGCCCCTTCACATGCACA
ANAAC
