[The description below was written by a language model from this plasmid's Addgene catalogue record.]
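Description:
p6272 pDEST-60-GST-HPV16E6 is a Gateway-derived expression plasmid built on the Invitrogen pDEST-60 destination vector, whose backbone is listed at about 7.5 kb without insert. The catalogue classifies it for both mammalian and bacterial expression. It is propagated in standard E. coli cloning strains under ampicillin selection; the copy number is recorded as unknown, and the origin of replication is not stated.

The gene/insert fields do not name the insert, but the plasmid name indicates a glutathione S-transferase (GST) fusion to the E6 protein of human papillomavirus type 16. The record does not give the orientation of the tag, any linker or protease site, or whether the E6 sequence is wild type. The insert was introduced by Gateway recombination between the attR1 and attR2 sites of the destination vector. In an LR reaction these sites normally recombine with the attL sites of an entry clone and are converted to attB sites as the gene of interest replaces the destination cassette, though the record lists their fate as unknown. The promoter is also not stated. A T7 primer is given for 5′ sequencing, which suggests a T7 promoter region upstream of the fusion, as is common in vectors for bacterial or in vitro expression.

No purpose is given. A GST-E6 fusion of this type is generally suited to producing tagged protein for glutathione affinity purification and for pull-down or binding assays with E6-interacting proteins. No feature table accompanies the entry, so element positions and the total construct size cannot be confirmed.
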