Addgene plasmid #24127: p6272 pDEST-60-GST-HPV16E6
Depositing lab: Peter Howley. Depositing organization: Harvard Medical School.
Backbone
  Vector backbone: pDEST-60
  Backbone manufacturer: Invitrogen
  Backbone size w/o insert (bp): 7480
  Vector type: Mammalian Expression, Bacterial Expression
Growth in bacteria
  Bacterial resistance: Ampicillin, 100 μg/mL
  Growth temperature: 37°C
  Growth strain: DH5alpha
  Copy number: Unknown
Gene/Insert
  Cloning method: Gateway Cloning; 5′ cloning site attR1 (unknown if destroyed); 3′ cloning site attR2 (unknown if destroyed)
  Sequencing primers: 5′ T7
Terms and licenses: Academic/Nonprofit Terms; Industry Terms: Not Available to Industry
How to cite: p6272 pDEST-60-GST-HPV16E6 was a gift from Peter Howley (Addgene plasmid # 24127 ; http://n2t.net/addgene:24127 ; RRID:Addgene_24127)
